>Addgene plasmid #58112 | tdTomato-MAPTau-C-10 | depositor partial sequence | sequence record 89248 | insert sequence
AGATCCGCTAGCGCTACCGGTCGCCACCATGGTGAGCAAGGGCGAGGAGGTCATCAAAGAGTTCATGCGC
TTCAAGGTGCGCATGGAGGGCTCCATGAACGGCCACGAGTTCGAGATCGAGGGCGAGGGCGAGGGCCGCC
CCTACGAGGGCACCCAGACCGCCAAGCTGAAGGTGACCAAGGGCGGCCCCCTGCCCTTCGCCTGGGACAT
CCTGTCCCCCCAGTTCATGTACGGCTCCAAGGCGTACGTGAAGCACCCCGCCGACATCCCCGATTACAAG
AAGCTGTCCTTCCCCGAGGGCTTCAAGTGGGAGCGCGTGATGAACTTCGAGGACGGCGGTCTGGTGACCG
TGACCCAGGACTCCTCCCTGCAGGACGGCACGCTGATCTACAAGGTGAAGATGCGCGGCACCAACTTCCC
CCCCGACGGCCCCGTAATGCAGAAGAAGACCATGGGCTGGGAGGCCTCCACCGAGCGCCTGTACCCCCGC
GACGGCGTGCTGAAGGGCGAGATCCACCAGGCCCTGAAGCTGAAGGACGGCGGCCACTACCTGGTGGAGT
TCAAGACCATCTACATGGCCAAGAAGCCCGTGCAACTGCCCGGCTACTACTACGTGGACACCAAGCTGGA
CATCACCTCCCACAACGAGGACTACACCATCGTGGAACAGTACGAGCGCTCCGAGGGCCGCCACCACCTG
TTCCTGGGGCATGGCACCGGCAGCACCGGCAGCGGCAGCTCCGGCACCGCCTCCTCCGAGGACAACAACA
TGGCCGTCATCAAAGAGTTCATGCGCTTCAAGGTGCGCATGGAGGGCTCCATGAACGGCCACGAGTTCGA
GATCGAGGGCGAGGGCGAGGGCCGCCCCTACGAGGGCACCCAGACCGCCAAGCTGAAGGTGACCAAGGGC
GGCCCCCTGCCCTTCGCCTGGGACATCCTGTCCCCCCAGTTCATGTACGGCTCCAAGGCGTACGTGAAGC
ACCCCGCCGACATCCCCGATTACAAGAAGCTGTCCTTCCCCGAGGGCTTCAAGTGGGAGCGCGTGATGAA
CTTCGAGGACGGCGGTCTGGTGACCGTGACCCAGGACTCCTCCCTGCAGGACGGCACGCTGATCTACAAG
GTGAAGATGCGCGGCACCAACTTCCCCCCCGACGGCCCCGTAATGCAGAAGAAGACCATGGGCTGGGAGG
CCTCCACCGAGCGCCTGTACCCCCGCGACGGCGTGCTGAAGGGCGAGATCCACCAGGCCCTGAAGCTGAA
GGACGGCGGCCACTACCTGGTGGAGTTCAAGACCATCTACATGGCCAAGAAGCCCGTGCAACTGCCCGGC
TACTACTACGTGGACACCAAGCTGGACATCACCTCCCACAACGAGGACTACACCATCGTGGAACAGTACG
AGCGCTCCGAGGGCCGCCACCACCTGTTCCTGTACGGCATGGACGAGCTGTACAAGTCCGGAAGCGGCGG
GTCCGGGAGCGGAAGCGCTGAGCCCCGCCAGGAGTTCGAAGTGATGGAAGATCACGCTGGGACGTACGGG
TTGGGGGACAGGAAAGATCAGGGGGGCTACACCATGCACCAAGACCAAGAGGGTGACACGGACGCTGGCC
TGAAAGCTGAAGAAGCAGGCATTGGAGACACCCCCAGCCTGGAAGACGAAGCTGCTGGTCACGTGACCCA
AGCTCGCATGGTCAGTAAAAGCAAAGACGGGACTGGAAGCGATGACAAAAAAGCCAAGGGGGCTGATGGT
AAAACGAAGATCGCCACACCGCGGGGAGCAGCCCCTCCAGGCCAGAAGGGCCAGGCCAACGCCACCAGGA
TTCCAGCAAAAACCCCGCCCGCTCCAAAGACACCACCCAGCTCTGGTGAACCTCCAAAATCAGGGGATCG
CAGCGGCTACAGCAGCCCCGGCTCCCCAGGCACTCCCGGCAGCCGCTCCCGCACCCCGTCCCTTCCAACC
CCACCCACCCGGGAGCCCAAGAAGGTGGCAGTGGTCCGTACTCCACCCAAGTCGCCGTCTTCCGCCAAGA
GCCGCCTGCAGACAGCCCCCGTGCCCATGCCAGACCTGAAGAATGTCAAGTCCAAGATCGGCTCCACTGA
GAACCTGAAGCACCAGCCGGGAGGCGGGAAGGTGCAAATAGTCTACAAACCAGTTGACCTGAGCAAGGTG
ACCTCCAAGTGTGGCTCATTAGGCAACATCCATCATAAACCAGGAGGTGGCCAGGTGGAAGTAAAATCTG
AGAAGCTTGACTTCAAGGACAGAGTCCAGTCGAAGATTGGGTCCCTGGACAATATCACCCACGTCCCTGG
CGGAGGAAATAAAAAGATTGAAACCCACAAGCTGACCTTCCGCGAGAACGCCAAAGCCAAGACAGACCAC
GGGGCGGAGATCGTGTACAAGTCGCCAGTGGTGTCTGGGGACACGTCTCCACGGCATCTCAGCAATGTCT
CCTCCACCGGCAGCATCGACATGGTAGACTCGCCCCAGCTCGCCACGCTAGCTGACGAGGTGTCTGCCTC
CCTGGCCAAGCAGGGTTTGTGAGGATCCACCGGATCTAGATAACTGATCATAATCAGCCATACCACATTT
T
