>Addgene plasmid #58112 | tdTomato-MAPTau-C-10 | addgene partial sequence | sequence record 114352 | tdTomato-Fwd 5'-ctgttcctgtacggcatgg-3'
AGCGCTGAGCCCCGCCAGGAGTTCGAAGTGATGGAAGATCACGCTGGGACGTACGGGTTGGGGGACAGGA
AAGATCAGGGGGGCTACACCATGCACCAAGACCAAGAGGGTGACACGGACGCTGGCCTGAAAGCTGAAGA
AGCAGGCATTGGAGACACCCCCAGCCTGGAAGACGAAGCTGCTGGTCACGTGACCCAAGCTCGCATGGTC
AGTAAAAGCAAAGACGGGACTGGAAGCGATGACAAAAAAGCCAAGGGGGCTGATGGTAAAACGAAGATCG
CCACACCGCGGGGAGCAGCCCCTCCAGGCCAGAAGGGCCAGGCCAACGCCACCAGGATTCCAGCAAAAAC
CCCGCCCGCTCCAAAGACACCACCCAGCTCTGGTGAACCTCCAAAATCAGGGGATCGCAGCGGCTACAGC
AGCCCCGGCTCCCCAGGCACTCCCGGCAGCCGCTCCCGCACCCCGTCCCTTCCAACCCCACCCACCCGGG
AGCCCAAGAAGGTGGCAGTGGTCCGTACTCCACCCAAGTCGCCGTCTTCCGCCAAGAGCCGCCTGCAGAC
AGCCCCCGTGCCCATGCCAGACCTGAAGAATGTCAAGTCCAAGATCGGCTCCACTGAGAACCTGAAGCAC
CAGCCGGGAGGCGGGAAGGTGCAAATAGTCTACAAACCAGTTGACCTGAGCAAGGTGACCTCCAAGTGTG
GCTCATTAGGCAACATCCATCATAAACCAGGAGGTGGCCAGGTGGAAGTAAAATCTGAGAAGCTTGACTT
CAAGGACAGAGTCCAGTCGAAGATTGGGTCCCTGGACAATATCACCCACGTCCCTGGC
