[The description below was written by a language model from this plasmid's Addgene catalogue record.]
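Description:
tdTomato-MAPTau-C-10 is a mammalian expression plasmid built on the tdTomato-C1 backbone (about 4.75 kb without the insert), a C1-style fluorescent protein fusion vector in which the gene of interest is placed downstream of the fluorescent protein coding sequence. It is maintained as a high-copy plasmid in E. coli under kanamycin selection. It also carries a neomycin resistance marker, so transfected mammalian cells can be selected with G418 if stable expression is wanted. No feature table accompanies the record, so the origin of replication, the polyadenylation signal and the exact cloning junctions are not explicitly documented. The use of an SV40pA reverse sequencing primer does suggest an SV40 polyadenylation signal downstream of the insert. The cloning method is listed as unknown.

The payload is human MAPT, which encodes the microtubule-associated protein tau, with a RefSeq transcript accession listed as its alternative name. It is expressed from the CMV promoter, a strong constitutive promoter in most mammalian cell lines. tdTomato, a bright tandem-dimer red-orange fluorescent protein, is supplied by the backbone and fused to the N terminus of tau. The "10" in the name may refer to the linker between the two parts, but the record does not say so. Because tau binds along microtubules, the fusion serves as a live-cell marker of the microtubule cytoskeleton. The record gives its localization as microtubules, with excitation at 554 nm and emission at 581 nm. Typical uses are fluorescence imaging of microtubule organization and dynamics, including multicolour experiments alongside spectrally distinct markers.
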