Addgene plasmid #58112: tdTomato-MAPTau-C-10
Purpose: Localization: Microtubules, Excitation: 554, Emission: 581
Depositing lab: Michael Davidson. Depositing organization: Florida State University, Tallahassee.
Backbone
  Vector backbone: tdTomato-C1
  Backbone size w/o insert (bp): 4750
  Vector type: Mammalian Expression
  Selectable markers: Neomycin (select with G418)
Growth in bacteria
  Bacterial resistance: Kanamycin, 50 μg/mL
  Growth temperature: 37°C
  Growth strain: DH5alpha
  Copy number: High Copy
Gene/Insert
  Gene/Insert name: MAPTau (alt name: NM_016841)
  Species: H. sapiens (human)
  Entrez Gene: MAPT (a.k.a. DDPAC, FTD1, FTDP-17, MAPTL, MSTD, MTBT1, MTBT2, PPND, PPP1R103, TAU, Tau-PHF6, tau-40)
  Promoter: CMV
  Tag / fusion protein: tdTomato (N terminal on backbone)
  Cloning method: Unknown
  Sequencing primers: 5′ CMV-F; 3′ SV40pA-R
Terms and licenses: Academic/Nonprofit Terms; Industry Terms: Not Available to Industry
Depositor comments: . Excitation = 554; Emission = 581
How to cite: tdTomato-MAPTau-C-10 was a gift from Michael Davidson (Addgene plasmid # 58112 ; http://n2t.net/addgene:58112 ; RRID:Addgene_58112)
